>Addgene plasmid #117872 | AtALMT-uPIC | addgene full sequence | sequence record 231503 | Addgene NGS Result
AGATCTAACATCCAAAGACGAAAGGTTGAATGAAACCTTTTTGCCATCCGACATCCACAGGTCCATTCTC
ACACATAAGTGCCAAACGCAACAGGAGGGGATACACTAGCAGCAGACCGTTGCAAACGCAGGACCTCCAC
TCCTCTTCTCCTCAACACCCACTTTTGCCATCGAAAAACCAGCCCAGTTATTGGGCTTGATTGGAGCTCG
CTCATTCCAATTCCTTCTATTAGGCTACTAACACCATGACTTTATTAGCCTGTCTATCCTGGCCCCCCTG
GCGAGGTTCATGTTTGTTTATTTCCGAATGCAACAAGCTCCGCATTACACCCGAACATCACTCCAGATGA
GGGCTTTCTGAGTGTGGGGTCAAATAGTTTCATGTTCCCCAAATGGCCCAAAACTGACAGTTTAAACGCT
GTCTTGGAACCTAATATGACAAAAGCGTGATCTCATCCAAGATGAACTAAGTTTGGTTCGTTGAAATGCT
AACGGCCAGTTGGTCAAAAAGAAACTTCCAAAAGTCGGCATACCGTTTGTCTTGTTTGGTATTGATTGAC
GAATGCTCAAAAATAATCTCATTAATGCTTAGCGCAGTCTCTCTATCGCTTCTGAACCCCGGTGCACCTG
TGCCGAAACGCAAATGGGGAAACACCCGCTTTTTGGATGATTATGCATTGTCTCCACATTGTATGCTTCC
AAGATTCTGGTGGGAATACTGCTGATAGCCTAACGTTCATGATCAAAATTTAACTGTTCTAACCCCTACT
TGACAGCAATATATAAACAGAAGGAAGCTGCCCTGTCTTAAACCTTTTTTTTTATCATCATTATTAGCTT
ACTTTCATAATTGCGACTGGTTCCAATTGACAAGCTTTTGATTTTAACGACTTTTAACGACAACTTGAGA
AGATCAAAAAACAACTAATTATTCGAAACGAGGAATTCGCTGAGGCTTAATATGGAGAAAGTGAGAGAGA
TAGTGAGAGAAGGGATTAGAGTAGGGAATGAAGACCCGAGAAGAATTATTCATGCTTTCAAAGTGGGACT
TGCTCTTGTTTTGGTCTCTTCCTTCTATTATTACCAACCTTTCGGTCCTTTCACCGATTACTTCGGTATC
AATGCAATGTGGGCTGTCATGACCGTCGTTGTTGTCTTTGAATTCTCCGTAGGGGCTACACTTGGGAAAG
GACTAAATAGAGGAGTGGCAACATTAGTAGCAGGAGGACTAGGAATTGGAGCTCATCAACTAGCAAGATT
GTCGGGTGCAACAGTGGAACCTATTCTTTTGGTCATGTTGGTCTTTGTGCAAGCTGCGTTGTCGACGTTC
GTAAGGTTTTTCCCATGGGTAAAGACAAAGTTCGATTATGGGATATTGATATTCATATTGACGTTCGCGC
TGATATCGTTGTCGGGGTTTAGAGACGAAGAGATAATGGATTTGGCAGAAAGCAGACTATCGACAGTGGT
GATTGGAGGAGTCAGTTGCATCCTTATCTCTATCTTTGTCTGTCCTGTTTGGGCTGGACAAGATCTACAT
TCTCTCCTTGCCTCTAACTTTGACACTCTCTCCCACTTCCTTCAAGATTTTGGGGACGAATATTTTGAAG
CGAGAGAGAAGGGGGACTACAAAGTAGTGGAGAAGAGGAAAAAGAATCTTGAGAGATATAAAAGTGTTCT
TGACTCCAAAAGCGATGAAGAAGCTTTGGCTAATTACGCAGAATGGGAACCGCCTCATGGACAATTTAGG
TTTAGGCATCCATGGAAACAATATGTTGCCGTTGGTGCATTACTCCGGCAGTGTGCCTACAGGATTGATG
CCTTGAATTCATACATCAACTCAGATTTTCAGATCCCAGTGGACATAAAAAAGAAATTAGAAACACCATT
AAGAAGAATGAGCTCGGAATCGGGAAACTCAATGAAAGAAATGTCCATTTCACTAAAACAAATGATAAAA
TCATCTTCTTCTGATATCCATGTCTCAAACTCACAAGCTGCATGCAAATCTCTTTCTACTTTACTTAAAT
CAGGCATCTTGAACGATGTTGAGCCTCTTCAAATGATCTCATTGATGACGACTGTCTCCATGCTCATAGA
TATTGTTAACTTAACCGAAAAGATCTCGGAATCTGTACACGAGCTTGCATCCGCTGCAAGATTTAAGAAC
AAGATGAGGCCGACCGTGCTATACGAGAAGTCGGATTCCGGAAGCATTGGTCGTGCCATGCCAATAGATT
CTCATGAAGATCATCATGTTGTCACAGTTTTACATGACGTTGATAATGATAGATCAAACAATGTTGATGA
TTCACGTGGAGGGAGTTCACAGGACTCATGTCATCATGTTGCCATAAAGATTGTTGATGATAACTCAAAC
CATGAAAAACATGAAGATGGTGAAATACATGTACATACATTAAGTAATGGGCATCTTCAGGCATTAAACC
TCAGCAGCGGCGAGAACCTGTACTTCCAATCTGTCGACCATCATCATCATCATCATTGAGTTTGTAGCCT
TAGACATGACTGTTCCTCAGTTCAAGTTGGGCACTTACGAGAAGACCGGTCTTGCTAGATTCTAATCAAG
AGGATGTCAGAATGCCATTTGCCTGAGAGATGCAGGCTTCATTTTTGATACTTTTTTATTTGTAACCTAT
ATAGTATAGGATTTTTTTTGTCATTTTGTTTCTTCTCGTACGAGCTTGCTCCTGATCAGCCTATCTCGCA
GCTGATGAATATCTTGTGGTAGGGGTTTGGGAAAATCATTCGAGTTTGATGTTTTTCTTGGTATTTCCCA
CTCCTCTTCAGAGTACAGAAGATTAAGTGAGACCTTCGTTTGTGCGGATCCCCCACACACCATAGCTTCA
AAATGTTTCTACTCCTTTTTTACTCTTCCAGATTTTCTCGGACTCCGCGCATCGCCGTACCACTTCAAAA
CACCCAAGCACAGCATACTAAATTTCCCCTCTTTCTTCCTCTAGGGTGTCGTTAATTACCCGTACTAAAG
GTTTGGAAAAGAAAAAAGAGACCGCCTCGTTTCTTTTTCTTCGTCGAAAAAGGCAATAAAAATTTTTATC
ACGTTTCTTTTTCTTGAAAATTTTTTTTTTTGATTTTTTTCTCTTTCGATGACCTCCCATTGATATTTAA
GTTAATAAACGGTCTTCAATTTCTCAAGTTTCAGTTTCATTTTTCTTGTTCTATTACAACTTTTTTTACT
TCTTGCTCATTAGAAAGAAAGCATAGCAATCTAATCTAAGGGCGGTGTTGACAATTAATCATCGGCATAG
TATATCGGCATAGTATAATACGACAAGGTGAGGAACTAAACCATGGCCAAGTTGACCAGTGCCGTTCCGG
TGCTCACCGCGCGCGACGTCGCCGGAGCGGTCGAGTTCTGGACCGACCGGCTCGGGTTCTCCCGGGACTT
CGTGGAGGACGACTTCGCCGGTGTGGTCCGGGACGACGTGACCCTGTTCATCAGCGCGGTCCAGGACCAG
GTGGTGCCGGACAACACCCTGGCCTGGGTGTGGGTGCGCGGCCTGGACGAGCTGTACGCCGAGTGGTCGG
AGGTCGTGTCCACGAACTTCCGGGACGCCTCCGGGCCGGCCATGACCGAGATCGGCGAGCAGCCGTGGGG
GCGGGAGTTCGCCCTGCGCGACCCGGCCGGCAACTGCGTGCACTTCGTGGCCGAGGAGCAGGACTGACAC
GTCCGACGCGGCCCGACGGGTCCGAGGCCTCGGAGATCCGTCCCCCTTTTCCTTTGTCGATATCATGTAA
TTAGTTATGTCACGCTTACATTCACGCCCTCCCCCCACATCCGCTCTAACCGAAAAGGAAGGAGTTAGAC
AACCTGAAGTCTAGGTCCCTATTTATTTTTTTATAGTTATGTTAGTATTAAGAACGTTATTTATATTTCA
AATTTTTCTTTTTTTTCTGTACAGACGCGTGTACGCATGTAACATTATACTGAAAACCTTGCTTGAGAAG
GTTTTGGGACGCTCGAAGGCTTTAATTTGCAAGCTGGAGACCAACATGTGAGCAAAAGGCCAGCAAAAGG
CCAGGAACCGTAAAAAGGCCGCGTTGCTGGCGTTTTTCCATAGGCTCCGCCCCCCTGACGAGCATCACAA
AAATCGACGCTCAAGTCAGAGGTGGCGAAACCCGACAGGACTATAAAGATACCAGGCGTTTCCCCCTGGA
AGCTCCCTCGTGCGCTCTCCTGTTCCGACCCTGCCGCTTACCGGATACCTGTCCGCCTTTCTCCCTTCGG
GAAGCGTGGCGCTTTCTCATAGCTCACGCTGTAGGTATCTCAGTTCGGTGTAGGTCGTTCGCTCCAAGCT
GGGCTGTGTGCACGAACCCCCCGTTCAGCCCGACCGCTGCGCCTTATCCGGTAACTATCGTCTTGAGTCC
AACCCGGTAAGACACGACTTATCGCCACTGGCAGCAGCCACTGGTAACAGGATTAGCAGAGCGAGGTATG
TAGGCGGTGCTACAGAGTTCTTGAAGTGGTGGCCTAACTACGGCTACACTAGAAGAACAGTATTTGGTAT
CTGCGCTCTGCTGAAGCCAGTTACCTTCGGAAAAAGAGTTGGTAGCTCTTGATCCGGCAAACAAACCACC
GCTGGTAGCGGTGGTTTTTTTGTTTGCAAGCAGCAGATTACGCGCAGAAAAAAAGGATCTCAAGAAGATC
CTTTGATCTTTTCTACGGGGTCTGACGCTCAGTGGAACGAAAACTCACGTTAAGGGATTTTGGTCATGAG
ATC
Features (pLannotate 1.2.2; 10 found; start..end, strand, type, name):
      2..940     +  promoter       AOX1 promoter: Pichia pastoris AOX1; inducible promoter, regulated by methanol
    962..2440    +  CDS            ALMT1: ALMT1_ARATH - Experimental evidence at protein level: Swiss-Prot protein existence level 1. Malate transporter critical for aluminum tolerance. The STOP1 transcription factor is required for ALMT1 expression. From Arabidopsis thaliana (Mouse-ear cress).
   2489..2506    +  CDS            capTEV™ (fragment): composite tag for in vivo biotinylation, TEV protease cleavage, and 6xHis tagging
   2517..2582    +  CDS            AOX1 (fragment): ALOX1_KOMPC - Experimental evidence at protein level: Swiss-Prot protein existence level 1. Major isoform of alcohol oxidase, which catalyzes the oxidation of methanol to formaldehyde and hydrogen peroxide, the first step in the methanol utilization pathway of methylotrophic yeasts. From Komagataella phaffii (strain ATCC 76273 / CBS 7435 / CECT 11047 / NRRL Y-11430 / Wegner 21-1) (Yeast) (Pichia pastoris).
   2586..2832    +  terminator     AOX1 terminator: Pichia pastoris AOX1; transcription terminator for AOX1
   2853..3260    +  promoter       TEF1 promoter: S. cerevisiae TEF1; promoter for EF-1α
   3267..3314    +  promoter       EM7 promoter: synthetic bacterial promoter&nbsp
   3333..3707    +  CDS            BleoR: antibiotic-binding protein; Sh ble from Streptoalloteichus hindustanus; confers resistance to bleomycin, phleomycin, and Zeocin™
   3773..4020    +  terminator     CYC1 terminator: S. cerevisiae CYC1; transcription terminator for CYC1
   4095..4683    -  rep_origin     ori: high-copy-number ColE1/pMB1/pBR322/pUC origin of replication
