[The description below was written by a language model from this plasmid's Addgene catalogue record and pLannotate feature annotations shown in this document.]
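Description:
AtALMT-uPIC is a yeast expression plasmid built on the pPICZc backbone for producing the Arabidopsis thaliana aluminum-activated malate transporter ALMT1 in the methylotrophic yeast Pichia pastoris (Komagataella phaffii). The sequenced construct is about 4.8 kb. It is propagated in E. coli through a high-copy ColE1/pUC-type origin, and it contains no yeast replication origin. This fits the usual pPICZ approach of integrating the plasmid into the Pichia genome through its AOX1 homology, although the record does not say so explicitly.

The ALMT1 coding sequence sits directly downstream of the AOX1 promoter, which is strongly induced by methanol, so expression can be switched on after the culture has grown. An 18-nt match to the capTEV composite tag lies just after the ORF. A match this short most likely corresponds to a C-terminal 6xHis tag for affinity purification rather than the full biotinylation/TEV module, but the record does not describe the tagging scheme. A short fragment of AOX1 coding sequence and the AOX1 terminator follow and end the transcript.

Selection in both hosts depends on a single Sh ble (BleoR) gene conferring Zeocin resistance. It is placed behind tandem promoters, the S. cerevisiae TEF1 promoter for expression in yeast and the synthetic EM7 promoter for expression in bacteria, and it is terminated by the CYC1 terminator.

The stated purpose is simply protein expression. The design is suited to methanol-induced overproduction of this plant membrane transporter, but the record does not say what downstream studies the protein was intended for.
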