Addgene plasmid #117872: AtALMT-uPIC
Purpose: protein expression
Depositing lab: Geoffrey Chang. Depositing organization: University of California, San Diego (UCSD).
Backbone
  Vector backbone: pPICZc
  Backbone size w/o insert (bp): 3329
  Vector type: Yeast Expression
Growth in bacteria
  Bacterial resistance: Bleocin (Zeocin), 50 μg/mL
  Growth temperature: 37°C
  Growth strain: DH5alpha
  Copy number: High Copy
Gene/Insert
  Gene/Insert name: AtALMT-uPIC
  Species: A. thaliana (mustard weed)
  Promoter: AOX
  Cloning method: Unknown
  Sequencing primers: 5′ GACTGGTTCCAATTGACAAGC; 3′ GCAAATGGCATTCTGACATCC
Terms and licenses: Academic/Nonprofit Terms; Industry Terms: Not Available to Industry
How to cite: AtALMT-uPIC was a gift from Geoffrey Chang (Addgene plasmid # 117872 ; http://n2t.net/addgene:117872 ; RRID:Addgene_117872)
