>Addgene plasmid #117872 | AtALMT-uPIC | depositor partial sequence | sequence record 222685 | insert sequence
ATGGAGAAAGTGAGAGAGATAGTGAGAGAAGGGATTAGAGTAGGGAATGAAGACCCGAGAAGAATTATTC
ATGCTTTCAAAGTGGGACTTGCTCTTGTTTTGGTCTCTTCCTTCTATTATTACCAACCTTTCGGTCCTTT
CACCGATTACTTCGGTATCAATGCAATGTGGGCTGTCATGACCGTCGTTGTTGTCTTTGAATTCTCCGTA
GGGGCTACACTTGGGAAAGGACTAAATAGAGGAGTGGCAACATTAGTAGCAGGAGGACTAGGAATTGGAG
CTCATCAACTAGCAAGATTGTCGGGTGCAACAGTGGAACCTATTCTTTTGGTCATGTTGGTCTTTGTGCA
AGCTGCGTTGTCGACGTTCGTAAGGTTTTTCCCATGGGTAAAGACAAAGTTCGATTATGGGATATTGATA
TTCATATTGACGTTCGCGCTGATATCGTTGTCGGGGTTTAGAGACGAAGAGATAATGGATTTGGCAGAAA
GCAGACTATCGACAGTGGTGATTGGAGGAGTCAGTTGCATCCTTATCTCTATCTTTGTCTGTCCTGTTTG
GGCTGGACAAGATCTACATTCTCTCCTTGCCTCTAACTTTGACACTCTCTCCCACTTCCTTCAAGATTTT
GGGGACGAATATTTTGAAGCGAGAGAGAAGGGGGACTACAAAGTAGTGGAGAAGAGGAAAAAGAATCTTG
AGAGATATAAAAGTGTTCTTGACTCCAAAAGCGATGAAGAAGCTTTGGCTAATTACGCAGAATGGGAACC
GCCTCATGGACAATTTAGGTTTAGGCATCCATGGAAACAATATGTTGCCGTTGGTGCATTACTCCGGCAG
TGTGCCTACAGGATTGATGCCTTGAATTCATACATCAACTCAGATTTTCAGATCCCAGTGGACATAAAAA
AGAAATTAGAAACACCATTAAGAAGAATGAGCTCGGAATCGGGAAACTCAATGAAAGAAATGTCCATTTC
ACTAAAACAAATGATAAAATCATCTTCTTCTGATATCCATGTCTCAAACTCACAAGCTGCATGCAAATCT
CTTTCTACTTTACTTAAATCAGGCATCTTGAACGATGTTGAGCCTCTTCAAATGATCTCATTGATGACGA
CTGTCTCCATGCTCATAGATATTGTTAACTTAACCGAAAAGATCTCGGAATCTGTACACGAGCTTGCATC
CGCTGCAAGATTTAAGAACAAGATGAGGCCGACCGTGCTATACGAGAAGTCGGATTCCGGAAGCATTGGT
CGTGCCATGCCAATAGATTCTCATGAAGATCATCATGTTGTCACAGTTTTACATGACGTTGATAATGATA
GATCAAACAATGTTGATGATTCACGTGGAGGGAGTTCACAGGACTCATGTCATCATGTTGCCATAAAGAT
TGTTGATGATAACTCAAACCATGAAAAACATGAAGATGGTGAAATACATGTACATACATTAAGTAATGGG
CATCTTCAGTAA
